Addgene plasmid #35365: pBbE0k-RFP
Depositing lab: Jay Keasling. Depositing organization: University of California, Berkeley. Publication: BglBrick vectors and datasheets: A synthetic biology platform for gene expression. Lee TS, Krupa RA, Zhang F, Hajimorad M, Holtz WJ, Prasad N, Lee SK, Keasling JD. J Biol Eng. 2011 Sep 20;5:12. 10.1186/1754-1611-5-12 PubMed 21933410.
Backbone
  Vector backbone: pBb
  Backbone size w/o insert (bp): 2137
  Vector type: Bacterial Expression, Synthetic Biology
Growth in bacteria
  Bacterial resistance: Kanamycin, 50 μg/mL
  Growth temperature: 37°C
  Growth strain: DH5alpha
  Copy number: High Copy
Gene/Insert
  Gene/Insert name: RFP (alt name: JBEI Part ID: JPUB_000266)
  Species: Synthetic
  Insert size (bp): 678
  Cloning method: Restriction Enzyme
  Sequencing primers: 5′ jkRFP-R (gctttggaaccgtactggaa); 3′ jkRFP-F (tggtcactacgacgctgaag)
Terms and licenses: Academic/Nonprofit Terms; Industry Terms: Not Available to Industry
Depositor comments: JBEI Part ID: JPUB_000266; Origin: colE1
How to cite: pBbE0k-RFP was a gift from Jay Keasling (Addgene plasmid # 35365 ; http://n2t.net/addgene:35365 ; RRID:Addgene_35365)
