[The description below was written by a language model from this plasmid's Addgene catalogue record and pLannotate feature annotations shown in this document.]
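Description:
pBbE0k-RFP is a small bacterial plasmid from the BglBrick family of standardized synthetic-biology expression vectors, built on the pBb backbone for use in E. coli. The naming scheme of the series encodes its modules: "E" corresponds to the ColE1 origin noted by the depositor, "k" to kanamycin resistance, and "RFP" to the cargo gene. The "0" occupies the promoter position of the name, and the record does not list any promoter or repressor system for this plasmid. The deposited full sequence is about 3 kb. It carries a high-copy ColE1/pUC-type origin and, on the opposite strand, a Tn5-derived neo (nptII) kanamycin-resistance gene. This gene is followed by a lambda t0 terminator and is flanked by a short remnant of the Tn5 transposase gene, which is a cloning leftover rather than a functional element.

The insert is a synthetic 678 bp red fluorescent protein gene, annotated as mRFP1, a monomeric Discosoma-derived reporter. Downstream lie two tandem copies of an rrnB T1/T7Te double terminator, which insulate the origin and marker from read-through transcription. The only promoter-like annotation upstream of the reporter is a 25 bp partial match to the constitutive J23119 promoter at the very start of the sequence. Because this is only a fragment, it should not be taken as evidence of a defined, functional promoter, and what drives RFP transcription is not stated in the record. The plasmid is best understood as one member of a modular vector set characterized for gene expression. In that set, origin, marker, promoter and gene modules can be exchanged by restriction-enzyme cloning, with RFP serving as the standard placeholder and readout.
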