Features (pLannotate 1.2.2; 10 found; start..end, strand, type, name):
      1..25      +  promoter       J23119(SpeI) promoter (fragment): bacterial promoter (Registry of Standard Biological Parts BBa J23119) modified to end with an SpeI site
     62..736     +  CDS            mRFP1: mRFP1 is a basic (constitutively fluorescent) red fluorescent protein published in 2002, derived from Discosoma sp.. It is reported to be a somewhat slowly-maturing monomer with low acid sensitivity.
    784..855     +  terminator     rrnB T1 terminator: transcription terminator T1 from the E. coli rrnB gene
    871..898     +  terminator     T7Te terminator: phage T7 early transcription terminator
    952..1023    +  terminator     rrnB T1 terminator: transcription terminator T1 from the E. coli rrnB gene
   1039..1066    +  terminator     T7Te terminator: phage T7 early transcription terminator
   1224..1812    -  rep_origin     ori: high-copy-number ColE1/pMB1/pBR322/pUC origin of replication
   1900..1994    -  terminator     lambda t0 terminator: transcription terminator from phage lambda
   2028..2819    -  CDS            neo: KKA2_KLEPN - Also known as kan, nptII. Experimental evidence at protein level: Swiss-Prot protein existence level 1. Resistance to kanamycin, neomycin, paromomycin, ribostamycin, butirosin and gentamicin B. From Klebsiella pneumoniae.
   2851..2955    -  CDS            tnpA (fragment): TN5P_ECOLX - Also known as tnp. Experimental evidence at protein level: Swiss-Prot protein existence level 1. Mediates transposition of transposon Tn5 by a 'cut and paste' mechanism. First, the monomeric transposase binds the 19 bp inverted DNA repeats flanking the transposon. Then, dimerization of the DNA- bound transposase creates a synaptic DNA complex. After nicking of the first DNA strand, excision of the transposon proceeds through a series of intermediates. The transposase then mediates the insertion of the transposon at a new site by strand transfer. The activity of the wild- type tran
>Addgene plasmid #35365 | pBbE0k-RFP | depositor full sequence | sequence record 44856 | Sequence from JBEI
TTGACAGCTAGCTCAGTCCTAGGTACTGTGCTAGCTACTAGTGAAAGAGGAGAAATACTAGATGGCTTCC
TCCGAAGACGTTATCAAAGAGTTCATGCGTTTCAAAGTTCGTATGGAAGGTTCCGTTAACGGTCACGAGT
TCGAAATCGAAGGTGAAGGTGAAGGTCGTCCGTACGAAGGTACCCAGACCGCTAAACTGAAAGTTACCAA
AGGTGGTCCGCTGCCGTTCGCTTGGGACATCCTGTCCCCGCAGTTCCAGTACGGTTCCAAAGCTTACGTT
AAACACCCGGCTGACATCCCGGACTACCTGAAACTGTCCTTCCCGGAAGGTTTCAAATGGGAACGTGTTA
TGAACTTCGAAGACGGTGGTGTTGTTACCGTTACCCAGGACTCCTCCCTGCAAGACGGTGAGTTCATCTA
CAAAGTTAAACTGCGTGGTACCAACTTCCCGTCCGACGGTCCGGTTATGCAGAAAAAAACCATGGGTTGG
GAAGCTTCCACCGAACGTATGTACCCGGAAGACGGTGCTCTGAAAGGTGAAATCAAAATGCGTCTGAAAC
TGAAAGACGGTGGTCACTACGACGCTGAAGTTAAAACCACCTACATGGCTAAAAAACCGGTTCAGCTGCC
GGGTGCTTACAAAACCGACATCAAACTGGACATCACCTCCCACAACGAAGACTACACCATCGTTGAACAG
TACGAACGTGCTGAAGGTCGTCACTCCACCGGTGCTTAATAACGCTGATAGTGCTAGTGTAGATCGCTAC
TAGAGCCAGGCATCAAATAAAACGAAAGGCTCAGTCGAAAGACTGGGCCTTTCGTTTTATCTGTTGTTTG
TCGGTGAACGCTCTCTACTAGAGTCACACTGGCTCACCTTCGGGTGGGCCTTTCTGCGTTTATATACTAG
AAGCGGCCGGGATCCTAACTCGAGTAAGGATCTCCAGGCATCAAATAAAACGAAAGGCTCAGTCGAAAGA
CTGGGCCTTTCGTTTTATCTGTTGTTTGTCGGTGAACGCTCTCTACTAGAGTCACACTGGCTCACCTTCG
GGTGGGCCTTTCTGCGTTTATACCTAGGGCGTTCGGCTGCGGCGAGCGGTATCAGCTCACTCAAAGGCGG
TAATACGGTTATCCACAGAATCAGGGGATAACGCAGGAAAGAACATGTGAGCAAAAGGCCAGCAAAAGGC
CAGGAACCGTAAAAAGGCCGCGTTGCTGGCGTTTTTCCATAGGCTCCGCCCCCCTGACGAGCATCACAAA
AATCGACGCTCAAGTCAGAGGTGGCGAAACCCGACAGGACTATAAAGATACCAGGCGTTTCCCCCTGGAA
GCTCCCTCGTGCGCTCTCCTGTTCCGACCCTGCCGCTTACCGGATACCTGTCCGCCTTTCTCCCTTCGGG
AAGCGTGGCGCTTTCTCATAGCTCACGCTGTAGGTATCTCAGTTCGGTGTAGGTCGTTCGCTCCAAGCTG
GGCTGTGTGCACGAACCCCCCGTTCAGCCCGACCGCTGCGCCTTATCCGGTAACTATCGTCTTGAGTCCA
ACCCGGTAAGACACGACTTATCGCCACTGGCAGCAGCCACTGGTAACAGGATTAGCAGAGCGAGGTATGT
AGGCGGTGCTACAGAGTTCTTGAAGTGGTGGCCTAACTACGGCTACACTAGAAGGACAGTATTTGGTATC
TGCGCTCTGCTGAAGCCAGTTACCTTCGGAAAAAGAGTTGGTAGCTCTTGATCCGGCAAACAAACCACCG
CTGGTAGCGGTGGTTTTTTTGTTTGCAAGCAGCAGATTACGCGCAGAAAAAAAGGATCTCAAGAAGATCC
TTTGATCTTTTCTACGGGGTCTGACGCTCAGTGGAACGAAAACTCACGTTAAGGGATTTTGGTCATGACT
AGTGCTTGGATTCTCACCAATAAAAAACGCCCGGCGGCAACCGAGCGTTCTGAACAAATCCAGATGGAGT
TCTGAGGTCATTACTGGATCTATCAACAGGAGTCCAAGCGAGCTCTCGAACCCCAGAGTCCCGCTCAGAA
GAACTCGTCAAGAAGGCGATAGAAGGCGATGCGCTGCGAATCGGGAGCGGCGATACCGTAAAGCACGAGG
AAGCGGTCAGCCCATTCGCCGCCAAGCTCTTCAGCAATATCACGGGTAGCCAACGCTATGTCCTGATAGC
GGTCCGCCACACCCAGCCGGCCACAGTCGATGAATCCAGAAAAGCGGCCATTTTCCACCATGATATTCGG
CAAGCAGGCATCGCCATGGGTCACGACGAGATCCTCGCCGTCGGGCATGCGCGCCTTGAGCCTGGCGAAC
AGTTCGGCTGGCGCGAGCCCCTGATGCTCTTCGTCCAGATCATCCTGATCGACAAGACCGGCTTCCATCC
GAGTACGTGCTCGCTCGATGCGATGTTTCGCTTGGTGGTCGAATGGGCAGGTAGCCGGATCAAGCGTATG
CAGCCGCCGCATTGCATCAGCCATGATGGATACTTTCTCGGCAGGAGCAAGGTGAGATGACAGGAGATCC
TGCCCCGGCACTTCGCCCAATAGCAGCCAGTCCCTTCCCGCTTCAGTGACAACGTCGAGCACAGCTGCGC
AAGGAACGCCCGTCGTGGCCAGCCACGATAGCCGCGCTGCCTCGTCCTGCAGTTCATTCAGGGCACCGGA
CAGGTCGGTCTTGACAAAAAGAACCGGGCGCCCCTGCGCTGACAGCCGGAACACGGCGGCATCAGAGCAG
CCGATTGTCTGTTGTGCCCAGTCATAGCCGAATAGCCTCTCCACCCAAGCGGCCGGAGAACCTGCGTGCA
ATCCATCTTGTTCAATCATGCGAAACGATCCTCATCCTGTCTCTTGATCAGATCATGATCCCCTGCGCCA
TCAGATCCTTGGCGGCAAGAAAGCCATCCAGTTTACTTTGCAGGGCTTCCCAACCTTACCAGAGGGCGCC
CCAGCTGGCAATTCCGAATTCATGAGATCT
