>Addgene plasmid #35365 | pBbE0k-RFP | addgene partial sequence | sequence record 43763 | jkRFP-F 5'-tggtcactacgacgctgaag-3'
TCGCTGCCGGGTGCTTACAAAACCGACATCAAACTGGACATCACCTCCCACAACGAAGACTACACCATCG
TTGAACAGTACGAACGTGCTGAAGGTCGTCACTCCACCGGTGCTTAATAACGCTGATAGTGCTAGTGTAG
ATCGCTACTAGAGCCAGGCATCAAATAAAACGAAAGGCTCAGTCGAAAGACTGGGCCTTTCGTTTTATCT
GTTGTTTGTCGGTGAACGCTCTCTACTAGAGTCACACTGGCTCACCTTCGGGTGGGCCTTTCTGCGTTTA
TATACTAGAAGCGGCCGGGATCCTAACTCGAGTAAGGATCTCCAGGCATCAAATAAAACGAAAGGCTCAG
TCGAAAGACTGGGCCTTTCGTTTTATCTGTTGTTTGTCGGTGAACGCTCTCTACTAGAGTCACACTGGCT
CACCTTCGGGTGGGCCTTTCTGCGTTTATACCTAGGGCGTTCGGCTGCGGCGAGCGGTATCAGCTCACTC
AAAGGCGGTAATACGGTTATCCACAGAATCAGGGGATAACGCAGGAAAGAACATGTGAGCAAAAGGCCAG
CAAAAGGCCAGGAACCGTAAAAAGGCCGCGTTGCTGGCGTTTTTCCAT
