>Addgene plasmid #35365 | pBbE0k-RFP | addgene partial sequence | sequence record 44857 | jkRFP-R 5'-gctttggaaccgtactggaa-3'
CGACGCAGCGGACCACCTTTGGTAACTTTCAGTTTAGCGGTCTGGGTACCTTCGTACGGACGACCTTCAC
CTTCACCTTCGATTTCGAACTCGTGACCGTTAACGGAACCTTCCATACGAACTTTGAAACGCATGAACTC
TTTGATAACGTCTTCGGAGGAAGCCATCTAGTATTTCTCCTCTTTCACTAGTAGCTAGCACAGTACCTAG
GACTGAGCTAGCTGTCAAAGATCTCATGAATTCGGAATTGCCAGCTGGGGCGCCCTCTGGTAAGGTTGGG
AAGCCCTGCAAAGTAAACTGGATGGCTTTCTTGCCGCCAAGGATCTGATGGCGCAGGGGATCATGATCTG
ATCAAGAGACAGGATGAGGATCGTTTCGCATGATTGAACAAGATGGATTGCACGCAGGTTCTCCGGCCGC
TTGGGTGGAGAGGCTATTCGGCTATGACTGGGCACAACAGACAATCGGCTGCTCTGATGCCGCCGTGTTC
CGGCTGTCAGCGCAGGGGCGCCCGGTTCTTTTTGTCAAGACCGACCTGTCCGGTGCCCTGAATGAACTGC
AGGACGAGGCAGCGCGGCTATCGTGGCTGGCCACGACGGGCGTTCCTTGCGCAGCTGTGCTCGACGTTGT
CACTGAAGCGGGAAGGGACTGGCTGCTATTGGGCGAAGTGCCGGGGCAGGATCTCCTGTCATCTCACCTT
GCTCCTGCCGAGAAAGTATCCATCATGGCTGATGCAATGCGGCGGCTGCATACGCTTGATCCGGCTACCT
GCCCATTCGACCACCAAGCGAAACATCGCATCGAGCGAGCACGTACTCGGATGGAAGCCGGTCTTGTCGA
TCAGGATGATCTGGACGAAGAGCATCAGGGGCTCGCGCCAGCCGAACTGTTCGCCAGGCTCAAGGCGCGC
